Addgene plasmid #49787: pUC21
Purpose: (Empty Backbone) E. coli cloning vector (AmpR, high copy, blue/white selection, M13 IR)
Depositing lab: Joachim Messing. Depositing organization: Rutgers, The State University of New Jersey. Publication: New pUC-derived cloning vectors with different selectable markers and DNA replication origins. Vieira J, Messing J. Gene. 1991 Apr;100:189-94. 10.1016/0378-1119(91)90365-I PubMed 1905257.
Backbone
  Vector backbone: unknown
  Backbone manufacturer: Messing Lab
  Backbone size (bp): 3200
  Vector type: cloning vector
Growth in bacteria
  Bacterial resistance: Ampicillin, 100 μg/mL
  Growth temperature: 37°C
  Growth strain: DH5alpha
  Copy number: High Copy
Gene/Insert
  Cloning method: Restriction Enzyme
Terms and licenses: Academic/Nonprofit Terms; Industry Terms: Not Available to Industry
Depositor comments: This plasmid is analogous to pUC118/119 (Vieira and Messing 1987); it carries the bla gene coding for Ap resistance, the M13 IR allowing for the production of ss plasmid DNA, and the MCS inserted within the N-terminal end of the lacZalpha gene allowing white/blue screening for inserts.
How to cite: pUC21 was a gift from Joachim Messing (Addgene plasmid # 49787 ; http://n2t.net/addgene:49787 ; RRID:Addgene_49787)
