[The description below was written by a language model from this plasmid's Addgene catalogue record and pLannotate feature annotations shown in this document.]
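Description:
pUC21 is an empty E. coli cloning vector of about 3.2 kb from the pUC series, described by its depositor as analogous to pUC118/119. It is propagated at high copy number from a ColE1/pMB1-type pUC origin and selected with ampicillin through the bla (β-lactamase) gene, which is driven by its own promoter. Only short remnants of the pBR322 rop gene and bom (basis of mobility) region are annotated. The absence of an intact Rop protein is consistent with high-copy replication.

The working part of the plasmid is a lac-based screening cassette. A CAP binding site, a lac promoter (annotated as a partial match to the lac UV5 variant) and the lac operator lie upstream of the lacZα coding region, and the multiple cloning site is placed within its N-terminal end. In a suitable α-complementing host, an uninterrupted lacZα gives blue colonies on indicator medium. Restriction-cloned inserts disrupt the reading frame and give white colonies. The automated annotation also detects a T7 promoter on the reverse strand next to the polylinker, a small lacI fragment upstream of the lac control region, and only a partial match to a pBluescript-type polylinker. The record does not list the restriction sites in the MCS.

The plasmid also carries the M13 intergenic region, annotated as adjoining f1 and M13 origin fragments. With helper phage infection, this filamentous phage origin allows single-stranded plasmid DNA to be made and packaged. Such DNA has traditionally been used as a template for sequencing or site-directed mutagenesis. pUC21 therefore serves as a general-purpose phagemid for routine subcloning with blue/white screening.
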