Features (pLannotate 1.2.2; 15 found; start..end, strand, type, name):
      2..94      +  CDS            lacI (fragment): lac repressor; lacI; The lac repressor binds to the lac operator to inhibit transcription in E. coli. This inhibition can be relieved by adding lactose or isopropyl-β-D-thiogalactopyranoside (IPTG).
    107..128     +  protein_bind   CAP binding site: CAP binding activates transcription in the presence of cAMP. E. coli catabolite activator protein
    143..161     +  promoter       lac UV5 promoter (fragment): E. coli lac promoter with an "up" mutation
    183..199     +  protein_bind   lac operator: The lac repressor binds to the lac operator to inhibit transcription in E. coli. This inhibition can be relieved by adding lactose or isopropyl-β-D-thiogalactopyranoside (IPTG). lac repressor encoded by lacI
    340..367     +  misc_feature   MCS (fragment): pBluescript multiple cloning site
    382..400     -  promoter       T7 promoter: promoter for bacteriophage T7 RNA polymerase
    403..560     +  CDS            lacZα (fragment): LacZα fragment of β-galactosidase; lacZ fragment
    566..617     -  misc_feature   bom (fragment): basis of mobility region from pBR322
    636..792     +  rep_origin     f1 ori (fragment) (sequence partly withheld): f1 bacteriophage origin of replication; arrow indicates direction of (+) strand synthesis
    792..1013    +  rep_origin     M13 ori (fragment) (sequence partly withheld): M13 bacteriophage origin of replication; arrow indicates direction of (+) strand synthesis
   1014..1063    -  misc_feature   bom (fragment): basis of mobility region from pBR322
   1165..1200    -  CDS            rop (fragment): Rop protein, which maintains plasmids at low copy number; rop
   1295..1399    +  promoter       AmpR promoter: bla
   1400..2260    +  CDS            AmpR: β-lactamase; bla; confers resistance to ampicillin, carbenicillin, and related antibiotics
   2431..3019    +  rep_origin     ori: high-copy-number ColE1/pMB1/pBR322/pUC origin of replication
>Addgene plasmid #49787 | pUC21 | depositor full sequence | sequence record 139618 | pUC21 sequence 3200 bps
AGCGCCCAATACGCAAACCGCCTCTCCCCGCGCGTTGGCCGATTCATTAATGCAGCTGGCACGACAGGTT
TCCCGACTGGAAAGCGGGCAGTGAGCGCAACGCAATTAATGTGAGTTAGCTCACTCATTAGGCACCCCAG
GCTTTACACTTTATGCTTCCGCGGCTCGTATGTTGTGTGGAATTGTGAGCGGATAACAATTTCACACAGG
AAACAGCTATGACCATGATTACGCCACTAGTCCGAGGCCTCGAGATCTATCGATGCATGCCATGGTACCC
GGGAGCTCGAATTCGAAGCTTCTGCAGACGCGTCGACGTCATATGGATCCGATATCGCCGTGGCGGCCGC
TCTAGAACTAGTGGATCGATCCCCAATTCGCCCTATAGTGAGTCGTATTACAATTCACTGGCCGTCGTTT
TACAACGTCGTGACTGGGAAAACCCTGGCGTTACCCAACTTAATCGCCTTGCAGCACATCCCCCTTTCGC
CAGCTGGCGTAATAGCGAAGAGGCCCGCACCGATCGCCCTTCCCAACAGTTGCGCAGCCTGAATGGCGAA
TGGCGCCTGATGCGGTATTTTCTCCTTACGCATCTGTGCGGTATTTCACACCGCATA
[95 nt withheld, positions 618-712]
T
[46 nt withheld, positions 714-759]
C
[63 nt withheld, positions 761-823]
CCTTTGACGTTGGAGTCCACGTTCTTT
[37 nt withheld, positions 851-887]
ACTCTATCTCGGGCTATTCTTTTGATTTATAAGGGATTTTGCCGATTTCGGTCTATTGGTTAAAAAATGA
GCTGATTTAACAAAAATTTAACGCGAATTTTAACAAAATATTAACGTTTACAATTTTATGGTGCACTCTC
AGTACAATCTGCTCTGATGCCGCATAGTTAAGCCAGCCCCGACACCCGCCAACACCCGCTGACGCGCCCT
GACGGGCTTGTCTGCTCCCGGCATCCGCTTACAGACAAGCTGTGACCGTCTCCGGGAGCTGCATGTGTCA
GAGGTTTTCACCGTCATCACCGAAACGCGCGAGACGAAAGGGCCTCGTGATACGCCTATTTTTATAGGTT
AATGTCATGATAATAATGGTTTCTTAGACGTCAGGTGGCACTTTTCGGGGAAATGTGCGCGGAACCCCTA
TTTGTTTATTTTTCTAAATACATTCAAATATGTATCCGCTCATGAGACAATAACCCTGATAAATGCTTCA
ATAATATTGAAAAAGGAAGAGTATGAGTATTCAACATTTCCGTGTCGCCCTTATTCCCTTTTTTGCGGCA
TTTTGCCTTCCTGTTTTTGCTCACCCAGAAACGCTGGTGAAAGTAAAAGATGCTGAAGATCAGTTGGGTG
CACGAGTGGGTTACATCGAACTGGATCTCAACAGCGGTAAGATCCTTGAGAGTTTTCGCCCCGAAGAACG
TTTTCCAATGATGAGCACTTTTAAAGTTCTGCTATGTGGCGCGGTATTATCCCGTATTGACGCCGGGCAA
GAGCAACTCGGTCGCCGCATACACTATTCTCAGAATGACTTGGTTGAGTACTCACCAGTCACAGAAAAGC
ATCTTACGGATGGCATGACAGTAAGAGAATTATGCAGTGCTGCCATAACCATGAGTGATAACACTGCGGC
CAACTTACTTCTGACAACGATCGGAGGACCGAAGGAGCTAACCGCTTTTTTGCACAACATGGGGGATCAT
GTAACTCGCCTTGATCGTTGGGAACCGGAGCTGAATGAAGCCATACCAAACGACGAGCGTGACACCACGA
TGCCTGTAGCAATGGCAACAACGTTGCGCAAACTATTAACTGGCGAACTACTTACTCTAGCTTCCCGGCA
ACAATTAATAGACTGGATGGAGGCGGATAAAGTTGCAGGACCACTTCTGCGCTCGGCCCTTCCGGCTGGC
TGGTTTATTGCTGATAAATCTGGAGCCGGTGAGCGTGGGTCTCGCGGTATCATTGCAGCACTGGGGCCAG
ATGGTAAGCCCTCCCGTATCGTAGTTATCTACACGACGGGGAGTCAGGCAACTATGGATGAACGAAATAG
ACAGATCGCTGAGATAGGTGCCTCACTGATTAAGCATTGGTAACTGTCAGACCAAGTTTACTCATATATA
CTTTAGATTGATTTAAAACTTCATTTTTAATTTAAAAGGATCTAGGTGAAGATCCTTTTTGATAATCTCA
TGACCAAAATCCCTTAACGTGAGTTTTCGTTCCACTGAGCGTCAGACCCCGTAGAAAAGATCAAAGGATC
TTCTTGAGATCCTTTTTTTCTGCGCGTAATCTGCTGCTTGCAAACAAAAAAACCACCGCTACCAGCGGTG
GTTTGTTTGCCGGATCAAGAGCTACCAACTCTTTTTCCGAAGGTAACTGGCTTCAGCAGAGCGCAGATAC
CAAATACTGTCCTTCTAGTGTAGCCGTAGTTAGGCCACCACTTCAAGAACTCTGTAGCACCGCCTACATA
CCTCGCTCTGCTAATCCTGTTACCAGTGGCTGCTGCCAGTGGCGATAAGTCGTGTCTTACCGGGTTGGAC
TCAAGACGATAGTTACCGGATAAGGCGCAGCGGTCGGGCTGAACGGGGGGTTCGTGCACACAGCCCAGCT
TGGAGCGAACGACCTACACCGAACTGAGATACCTACAGCGTGAGCATTGAGAAAGCGCCACGCTTCCCGA
AGGGAGAAAGGCGGACAGGTATCCGGTAAGCGGCAGGGTCGGAACAGGAGAGCGCACGAGGGAGCTTCCA
GGGGGAAACGCCTGGTATCTTTATAGTCCTGTCGGGTTTCGCCACCTCTGACTTGAGCGTCGATTTTTGT
GATGCTCGTCAGGGGGGCGGAGCCTATGGAAAAACGCCAGCAACGCGGCCTTTTTACGGTTCCTGGCCTT
TTGCTGGCCTTTTGCTCACATGTTCTTTCCTGCGTTATCCCCTGATTCTGTGGATAACCGTATTACCGCC
TTTGAGTGAGCTGATACCGCTCGCCGCAGCCGAACGACCGAGCGCAGCGAGTCAGTGAGCGAGGAAGCGG
AAG
