>Addgene plasmid #49787 | pUC21 | depositor partial sequence | sequence record 74279 | MCS
ATGACCATGATTACGCCACTAGTCCGAGGCCTCGAGATCTATCGATGCATGCCATGGTACCCGGGAGCTC
GAATTCGAAGCTTCTGCAGACGCGTCGACGTCATATGGATCCGATATCGCCGTGGCGGCCGCTCTAGAAC
TAGT
