>Addgene plasmid #49787 | pUC21 | addgene partial sequence | sequence record 91115 | M13pUC-Fwd 5'-CCCAGTCACGACGTTGTAAAACG-3'
GAATTGGGGATCGATCCACTAGTTCTAGAGCGGCCGCCACGGCGATATCGGATCCATATGACGTCGACGC
GTCTGCAGAAGCTTCGAATTCGAGCTCCCGGGTACCATGGCATGCATCGATAGATCTCGAGGCCTCGGAC
TAGTGGCGTAATCATGGTCATAGCTGTTTCCTGTGTGAAATTGTTATCCGCTCACAATTCCACACAACAT
ACGAGCCGCGGAAGCATAAAGTGTAAAGCCTGGGGTGCCTAATGAGTGAGCTAACTCACATTAATTGCGT
TGCGCTCACTGCCCGCTTTCCAGTCGGGAAACCTGTCGTGCCAGCTGCATTAATGAATCGGCCAACGCGC
GGGGAGAGGCGGTTTGCGTATTGGGCGCTCTTCCGCTTCCTCGCTCACTGACTCGCTGCGCTCGGTCGTT
CGGCTGCGGCGAGCGGTATCAGCTCACTCAAAGGCGGTAATACGGTTATCCACAGAATCAGGGGATAACG
CAGGAAAGAACATGTGAGCAAAAGGCCAGCAAAAGGCCAGGAACCGTAAAAAGGCCGCGTTGCTGGCGTT
TTTCCATAGGCTCCGCCCCCCTGACGAGCATCACAAAAATCGACGCTCAAGTCAGAGGTGGCGAAACCCG
ACAGGACTATAAAGATACCAGGCGTTTCCCCCTGGAAGCTCCCTCGTGCGCTCTCCTGTTCCGACCCTGC
CGCTTACCGGATACCTGTCCGCCTTTCTCCCTTCGGG
