>Addgene plasmid #49787 | pUC21 | addgene partial sequence | sequence record 91895 | M13pUC-Rev 5'-AGCGGATAACAATTTCACACAGG-3'
AGGCCTCGAGATCTATCGATGCATGCCATGGTACCCGGGAGCTCGAATTCGAAGCTTCTGCAGACGCGTC
GACGTCATATGGATCCGATATCGCCGTGGCGGCCGCTCTAGAACTAGTGGATCGATCCCCAATTCGCCCT
ATAGTGAGTCGTATTACAATTCACTGGCCGTCGTTTTACAACGTCGTGACTGGGAAAACCCTGGCGTTAC
CCAACTTAATCGCCTTGCAGCACATCCCCCTTTCGCCAGCTGGCGTAATAGCGAAGAGGCCCGCACCGAT
CGCCCTTCCCAACAGTTGCGCAGCCTGAATGGCGAATGGCGCCTGATGCGGTATTTTCTCCTTACGCATC
TGTGCGGTATTTCACACCGCATA
[95 nt withheld, positions 374-468]
T
[46 nt withheld, positions 470-515]
C
[63 nt withheld, positions 517-579]
CCTTTGACGTTGGAGTCCACGTTCTTT
[37 nt withheld, positions 607-643]
ACTCTATCTCGGGCTATTCTTTTGATTTATAAGGGATTTTGCCGATTTCGGTCTATTGGTTAAAAAATGA
GCTGATTTAACAAAAATTTAACGCGAATTTTAACAAAATATTAACGTTTACA
